Addgene plasmid #173697: pX459-dEreg
Purpose: A knockout vector for the dog Ereg.
Depositing lab: Michiyuki Matsuda. Depositing organization: Kyoto University, Graduate School of Biostudies. Publication: Redundant roles of EGFR ligands in the ERK activation waves during collective cell migration. Lin S, Hirayama D, Maryu G, Matsuda K, Hino N, Deguchi E, Aoki K, Iwamoto R, Terai K, Matsuda M. Life Sci Alliance. 2021 Oct 19;5(1). pii: 5/1/e202101206. doi: 10.26508/lsa.202101206. Print 2022 Jan. PubMed 34667080.
Backbone
  Vector backbone: pX459
  Backbone manufacturer: https://www.addgene.org/48139/
  Backbone size w/o insert (bp): 3200
  Total vector size (bp): 9200
  Vector type: Mammalian Expression, CRISPR
  Selectable markers: Puromycin
Growth in bacteria
  Bacterial resistance: Ampicillin, 100 μg/mL
  Growth temperature: 37°C
  Growth strain: DH5alpha
  Copy number: Unknown
Gene/Insert
  Gene/Insert name: A gRNA targeting the dog Ereg gene and the cDNA of CRISPR-Cas9
  Insert size (bp): 5000
  Cloning method: Restriction Enzyme; 5′ cloning site BsmBI (unknown if destroyed); 3′ cloning site BsmBI (unknown if destroyed)
  Sequencing primers: 5′ TTTATGGCGAGGCGGCGG
Terms and licenses: Academic/Nonprofit Terms; Industry Terms: Not Available to Industry
How to cite: pX459-dEreg was a gift from Michiyuki Matsuda (Addgene plasmid # 173697 ; http://n2t.net/addgene:173697 ; RRID:Addgene_173697)
