[The description below was written by a language model from this plasmid's Addgene catalogue record and pLannotate feature annotations shown in this document.]
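Description:
pX459-dEreg is an all-in-one CRISPR-Cas9 knockout plasmid for mammalian cells, built on the pX459 backbone and designed to disrupt the dog (canine) Ereg gene, which encodes the EGFR ligand epiregulin. It is propagated in E. coli through a high-copy ColE1/pUC-type origin with ampicillin selection (AmpR under its own bla promoter). It also carries an f1/M13 phage origin and a single AAV2 ITR remnant inherited from the parental vector, which with only one repeat annotated does not make it a packaging-competent AAV construct.

Two expression units deliver the editing components. A human U6 RNA polymerase III promoter drives the single guide RNA, with the Ereg-targeting spacer lying in the short gap between the promoter and the Streptococcus pyogenes gRNA scaffold; the record lists BsmBI as the cloning sites. A hybrid CMV enhancer/chicken β-actin promoter with a chimeric intron drives S. pyogenes Cas9, annotated as contiguous N- and C-terminal portions that together form the full-length coding sequence, followed by a nucleoplasmin nuclear localization signal. Puromycin N-acetyltransferase lies downstream in the same transcription unit, ahead of a bovine growth hormone polyadenylation signal. The short linker between Cas9 and PuroR is not annotated, so how the two proteins are separated is not stated here. Puromycin allows enrichment of transfected cells.

The two sequence records (a depositor sequence and a sequencing-derived one) differ slightly in length and start coordinate but show the same feature architecture. The associated work concerns redundant roles of EGFR ligands in ERK activation waves during collective cell migration, consistent with use of this plasmid to generate Ereg-deficient canine cells.
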