Features (pLannotate 1.2.2; 19 found; start..end, strand, type, name):
      1..241     +  promoter       U6 promoter: RNA polymerase III promoter for human U6 snRNA
    271..346     +  misc_RNA       gRNA scaffold: guide RNA scaffold for the Streptococcus pyogenes CRISPR/Cas9 system
    353..396     +  misc_RNA       gRNA scaffold (fragment): guide RNA scaffold for the Streptococcus pyogenes CRISPR/Cas9 system
    443..728     +  enhancer       CMV enhancer: human cytomegalovirus immediate early enhancer; contains an 18-bp deletion relative to the standard CMV enhancer
    730..1007    +  promoter       chicken β-actin promoter: No description available
   1008..1236    +  intron         hybrid intron: hybrid between chicken β-actin (CBA) and minute virus of mice (MMV) introns (Gray et al., 2011)
   1374..2975    +  CDS            Cas9(N): N-terminal portion of Streptococcus pyogenes Cas9 (Zetsche et al., 2015)
   2976..5474    +  CDS            Cas9(C): C-terminal portion of Streptococcus pyogenes Cas9 (Zetsche et al., 2015)
   5475..5522    +  CDS            nucleoplasmin NLS: bipartite nuclear localization signal from nucleoplasmin
   5592..6191    +  CDS            PuroR (fragment): puromycin N-acetyltransferase; pac from Streptomyces; confers resistance to puromycin
   6225..6336    +  polyA_signal   bGH poly(A) signal: bovine growth hormone polyadenylation signal
   6441..6581    +  repeat_region  AAV2 ITR: inverted terminal repeat of adeno-associated virus serotype 2 inverted
   6586..6637    -  misc_feature   bom (fragment): basis of mobility region from pBR322
   6656..7036    +  rep_origin     M13 ori (sequence partly withheld): M13 bacteriophage origin of replication; arrow indicates direction of (+) strand synthesis
   7112..7161    -  misc_feature   bom (fragment): basis of mobility region from pBR322
   7263..7298    -  CDS            rop (fragment): Rop protein, which maintains plasmids at low copy number; rop
   7393..7497    +  promoter       AmpR promoter: bla
   7498..8358    +  CDS            AmpR: β-lactamase; bla; confers resistance to ampicillin, carbenicillin, and related antibiotics
   8529..9117    +  rep_origin     ori: high-copy-number ColE1/pMB1/pBR322/pUC origin of replication
>Addgene plasmid #173697 | pX459-dEreg | depositor full sequence | sequence record 337121 | pX459-dEreg sequence 9178 bps
GAGGGCCTATTTCCCATGATTCCTTCATATTTGCATATACGATACAAGGCTGTTAGAGAGATAATTGGAA
TTAATTTGACTGTAAACACAAAGATATTAGTACAAAATACGTGACGTAGAAAGTAATAATTTCTTGGGTA
GTTTGCAGTTTTAAAATTATGTTTTAAAATGGACTATCATATGCTTACCGTAACTTGAAAGTATTTCGAT
TTCTTGGCTTTATATATCTTGTGGAAAGGACGAAACACCGGATAGAAGACAACCCACGTGGTTTTAGAGC
TAGAAATAGCAAGTTAAAATAAGGCTAGTCCGTTATCAACTTGAAAAAGTGGCACCGAGTCGGTGCTTTT
TTGTTTTAGAGCTAGAAATAGCAAGTTAAAATAAGGCTAGTCCGTTTTTAGCGCGTGCGCCAATTCTGCA
GACAAATGGCTCTAGAGGTACCCGTTACATAACTTACGGTAAATGGCCCGCCTGGCTGACCGCCCAACGA
CCCCCGCCCATTGACGTCAATAGTAACGCCAATAGGGACTTTCCATTGACGTCAATGGGTGGAGTATTTA
CGGTAAACTGCCCACTTGGCAGTACATCAAGTGTATCATATGCCAAGTACGCCCCCTATTGACGTCAATG
ACGGTAAATGGCCCGCCTGGCATTGTGCCCAGTACATGACCTTATGGGACTTTCCTACTTGGCAGTACAT
CTACGTATTAGTCATCGCTATTACCATGGTCGAGGTGAGCCCCACGTTCTGCTTCACTCTCCCCATCTCC
CCCCCCTCCCCACCCCCAATTTTGTATTTATTTATTTTTTAATTATTTTGTGCAGCGATGGGGGCGGGGG
GGGGGGGGGGGCGCGCGCCAGGCGGGGCGGGGCGGGGCGAGGGGCGGGGCGGGGCGAGGCGGAGAGGTGC
GGCGGCAGCCAATCAGAGCGGCGCGCTCCGAAAGTTTCCTTTTATGGCGAGGCGGCGGCGGCGGCGGCCC
TATAAAAAGCGAAGCGCGCGGCGGGCGGGAGTCGCTGCGACGCTGCCTTCGCCCCGTGCCCCGCTCCGCC
GCCGCCTCGCGCCGCCCGCCCCGGCTCTGACTGACCGCGTTACTCCCACAGGTGAGCGGGCGGGACGGCC
CTTCTCCTCCGGGCTGTAATTAGCTGAGCAAGAGGTAAGGGTTTAAGGGATGGTTGGTTGGTGGGGTATT
AATGTTTAATTACCTGGAGCACCTGCCTGAAATCACTTTTTTTCAGGTTGGACCGGTGCCACCATGGACT
ATAAGGACCACGACGGAGACTACAAGGATCATGATATTGATTACAAAGACGATGACGATAAGATGGCCCC
AAAGAAGAAGCGGAAGGTCGGTATCCACGGAGTCCCAGCAGCCGACAAGAAGTACAGCATCGGCCTGGAC
ATCGGCACCAACTCTGTGGGCTGGGCCGTGATCACCGACGAGTACAAGGTGCCCAGCAAGAAATTCAAGG
TGCTGGGCAACACCGACCGGCACAGCATCAAGAAGAACCTGATCGGAGCCCTGCTGTTCGACAGCGGCGA
AACAGCCGAGGCCACCCGGCTGAAGAGAACCGCCAGAAGAAGATACACCAGACGGAAGAACCGGATCTGC
TATCTGCAAGAGATCTTCAGCAACGAGATGGCCAAGGTGGACGACAGCTTCTTCCACAGACTGGAAGAGT
CCTTCCTGGTGGAAGAGGATAAGAAGCACGAGCGGCACCCCATCTTCGGCAACATCGTGGACGAGGTGGC
CTACCACGAGAAGTACCCCACCATCTACCACCTGAGAAAGAAACTGGTGGACAGCACCGACAAGGCCGAC
CTGCGGCTGATCTATCTGGCCCTGGCCCACATGATCAAGTTCCGGGGCCACTTCCTGATCGAGGGCGACC
TGAACCCCGACAACAGCGACGTGGACAAGCTGTTCATCCAGCTGGTGCAGACCTACAACCAGCTGTTCGA
GGAAAACCCCATCAACGCCAGCGGCGTGGACGCCAAGGCCATCCTGTCTGCCAGACTGAGCAAGAGCAGA
CGGCTGGAAAATCTGATCGCCCAGCTGCCCGGCGAGAAGAAGAATGGCCTGTTCGGAAACCTGATTGCCC
TGAGCCTGGGCCTGACCCCCAACTTCAAGAGCAACTTCGACCTGGCCGAGGATGCCAAACTGCAGCTGAG
CAAGGACACCTACGACGACGACCTGGACAACCTGCTGGCCCAGATCGGCGACCAGTACGCCGACCTGTTT
CTGGCCGCCAAGAACCTGTCCGACGCCATCCTGCTGAGCGACATCCTGAGAGTGAACACCGAGATCACCA
AGGCCCCCCTGAGCGCCTCTATGATCAAGAGATACGACGAGCACCACCAGGACCTGACCCTGCTGAAAGC
TCTCGTGCGGCAGCAGCTGCCTGAGAAGTACAAAGAGATTTTCTTCGACCAGAGCAAGAACGGCTACGCC
GGCTACATTGACGGCGGAGCCAGCCAGGAAGAGTTCTACAAGTTCATCAAGCCCATCCTGGAAAAGATGG
ACGGCACCGAGGAACTGCTCGTGAAGCTGAACAGAGAGGACCTGCTGCGGAAGCAGCGGACCTTCGACAA
CGGCAGCATCCCCCACCAGATCCACCTGGGAGAGCTGCACGCCATTCTGCGGCGGCAGGAAGATTTTTAC
CCATTCCTGAAGGACAACCGGGAAAAGATCGAGAAGATCCTGACCTTCCGCATCCCCTACTACGTGGGCC
CTCTGGCCAGGGGAAACAGCAGATTCGCCTGGATGACCAGAAAGAGCGAGGAAACCATCACCCCCTGGAA
CTTCGAGGAAGTGGTGGACAAGGGCGCTTCCGCCCAGAGCTTCATCGAGCGGATGACCAACTTCGATAAG
AACCTGCCCAACGAGAAGGTGCTGCCCAAGCACAGCCTGCTGTACGAGTACTTCACCGTGTATAACGAGC
TGACCAAAGTGAAATACGTGACCGAGGGAATGAGAAAGCCCGCCTTCCTGAGCGGCGAGCAGAAAAAGGC
CATCGTGGACCTGCTGTTCAAGACCAACCGGAAAGTGACCGTGAAGCAGCTGAAAGAGGACTACTTCAAG
AAAATCGAGTGCTTCGACTCCGTGGAAATCTCCGGCGTGGAAGATCGGTTCAACGCCTCCCTGGGCACAT
ACCACGATCTGCTGAAAATTATCAAGGACAAGGACTTCCTGGACAATGAGGAAAACGAGGACATTCTGGA
AGATATCGTGCTGACCCTGACACTGTTTGAGGACAGAGAGATGATCGAGGAACGGCTGAAAACCTATGCC
CACCTGTTCGACGACAAAGTGATGAAGCAGCTGAAGCGGCGGAGATACACCGGCTGGGGCAGGCTGAGCC
GGAAGCTGATCAACGGCATCCGGGACAAGCAGTCCGGCAAGACAATCCTGGATTTCCTGAAGTCCGACGG
CTTCGCCAACAGAAACTTCATGCAGCTGATCCACGACGACAGCCTGACCTTTAAAGAGGACATCCAGAAA
GCCCAGGTGTCCGGCCAGGGCGATAGCCTGCACGAGCACATTGCCAATCTGGCCGGCAGCCCCGCCATTA
AGAAGGGCATCCTGCAGACAGTGAAGGTGGTGGACGAGCTCGTGAAAGTGATGGGCCGGCACAAGCCCGA
GAACATCGTGATCGAAATGGCCAGAGAGAACCAGACCACCCAGAAGGGACAGAAGAACAGCCGCGAGAGA
ATGAAGCGGATCGAAGAGGGCATCAAAGAGCTGGGCAGCCAGATCCTGAAAGAACACCCCGTGGAAAACA
CCCAGCTGCAGAACGAGAAGCTGTACCTGTACTACCTGCAGAATGGGCGGGATATGTACGTGGACCAGGA
ACTGGACATCAACCGGCTGTCCGACTACGATGTGGACCATATCGTGCCTCAGAGCTTTCTGAAGGACGAC
TCCATCGACAACAAGGTGCTGACCAGAAGCGACAAGAACCGGGGCAAGAGCGACAACGTGCCCTCCGAAG
AGGTCGTGAAGAAGATGAAGAACTACTGGCGGCAGCTGCTGAACGCCAAGCTGATTACCCAGAGAAAGTT
CGACAATCTGACCAAGGCCGAGAGAGGCGGCCTGAGCGAACTGGATAAGGCCGGCTTCATCAAGAGACAG
CTGGTGGAAACCCGGCAGATCACAAAGCACGTGGCACAGATCCTGGACTCCCGGATGAACACTAAGTACG
ACGAGAATGACAAGCTGATCCGGGAAGTGAAAGTGATCACCCTGAAGTCCAAGCTGGTGTCCGATTTCCG
GAAGGATTTCCAGTTTTACAAAGTGCGCGAGATCAACAACTACCACCACGCCCACGACGCCTACCTGAAC
GCCGTCGTGGGAACCGCCCTGATCAAAAAGTACCCTAAGCTGGAAAGCGAGTTCGTGTACGGCGACTACA
AGGTGTACGACGTGCGGAAGATGATCGCCAAGAGCGAGCAGGAAATCGGCAAGGCTACCGCCAAGTACTT
CTTCTACAGCAACATCATGAACTTTTTCAAGACCGAGATTACCCTGGCCAACGGCGAGATCCGGAAGCGG
CCTCTGATCGAGACAAACGGCGAAACCGGGGAGATCGTGTGGGATAAGGGCCGGGATTTTGCCACCGTGC
GGAAAGTGCTGAGCATGCCCCAAGTGAATATCGTGAAAAAGACCGAGGTGCAGACAGGCGGCTTCAGCAA
AGAGTCTATCCTGCCCAAGAGGAACAGCGATAAGCTGATCGCCAGAAAGAAGGACTGGGACCCTAAGAAG
TACGGCGGCTTCGACAGCCCCACCGTGGCCTATTCTGTGCTGGTGGTGGCCAAAGTGGAAAAGGGCAAGT
CCAAGAAACTGAAGAGTGTGAAAGAGCTGCTGGGGATCACCATCATGGAAAGAAGCAGCTTCGAGAAGAA
TCCCATCGACTTTCTGGAAGCCAAGGGCTACAAAGAAGTGAAAAAGGACCTGATCATCAAGCTGCCTAAG
TACTCCCTGTTCGAGCTGGAAAACGGCCGGAAGAGAATGCTGGCCTCTGCCGGCGAACTGCAGAAGGGAA
ACGAACTGGCCCTGCCCTCCAAATATGTGAACTTCCTGTACCTGGCCAGCCACTATGAGAAGCTGAAGGG
CTCCCCCGAGGATAATGAGCAGAAACAGCTGTTTGTGGAACAGCACAAGCACTACCTGGACGAGATCATC
GAGCAGATCAGCGAGTTCTCCAAGAGAGTGATCCTGGCCGACGCTAATCTGGACAAAGTGCTGTCCGCCT
ACAACAAGCACCGGGATAAGCCCATCAGAGAGCAGGCCGAGAATATCATCCACCTGTTTACCCTGACCAA
TCTGGGAGCCCCTGCCGCCTTCAAGTACTTTGACACCACCATCGACCGGAAGAGGTACACCAGCACCAAA
GAGGTGCTGGACGCCACCCTGATCCACCAGAGCATCACCGGCCTGTACGAGACACGGATCGACCTGTCTC
AGCTGGGAGGCGACAAAAGGCCGGCGGCCACGAAAAAGGCCGGCCAGGCAAAAAAGAAAAAGGAATTCGG
CAGTGGAGAGGGCAGAGGAAGTCTGCTAACATGCGGTGACGTCGAGGAGAATCCTGGCCCAATGACCGAG
TACAAGCCCACGGTGCGCCTCGCCACCCGCGACGACGTCCCCAGGGCCGTACGCACCCTCGCCGCCGCGT
TCGCCGACTACCCCGCCACGCGCCACACCGTCGATCCGGACCGCCACATCGAGCGGGTCACCGAGCTGCA
AGAACTCTTCCTCACGCGCGTCGGGCTCGACATCGGCAAGGTGTGGGTCGCGGACGACGGCGCCGCGGTG
GCGGTCTGGACCACGCCGGAGAGCGTCGAAGCGGGGGCGGTGTTCGCCGAGATCGGCCCGCGCATGGCCG
AGTTGAGCGGTTCCCGGCTGGCCGCGCAGCAACAGATGGAAGGCCTCCTGGCGCCGCACCGGCCCAAGGA
GCCCGCGTGGTTCCTGGCCACCGTCGGCGTCTCGCCCGACCACCAGGGCAAGGGTCTGGGCAGCGCCGTC
GTGCTCCCCGGAGTGGAGGCGGCCGAGCGCGCCGGGGTGCCCGCCTTCCTGGAGACCTCCGCGCCCCACA
ACCTCCCCTTCTACGAGCGGCTCGGCTTCACCGTCACCGCCGACGTCGAGGTGCCCGAAGGACCGCGCAC
CTGGTGCATGACCCGCAAGCCCGGTGCCTGAGAATTCTAACTAGAGCTCGCTGATCAGCCTCGACTGTGC
CTTCTAGTTGCCAGCCATCTGTTGTTTGCCCCTCCCCCGTGCCTTCCTTGACCCTGGAAGGTGCCACTCC
CACTGTCCTTTCCTAATAAAATGAGGAAATTGCATCGCATTGTCTGAGTAGGTGTCATTCTATTCTGGGG
GGTGGGGTGGGGCAGGACAGCAAGGGGGAGGATTGGGAAGAGAATAGCAGGCATGCTGGGGAGCGGCCGC
AGGAACCCCTAGTGATGGAGTTGGCCACTCCCTCTCTGCGCGCTCGCTCGCTCACTGAGGCCGGGCGACC
AAAGGTCGCCCGACGCCCGGGCTTTGCCCGGGCGGCCTCAGTGAGCGAGCGAGCGCGCAGCTGCCTGCAG
GGGCGCCTGATGCGGTATTTTCTCCTTACGCATCTGTGCGGTATTTCACACCGCATA
[142 nt withheld, positions 6638-6779]
C
[141 nt withheld, positions 6781-6921]
CCTTTGACGTTGGAGTCCACGTTCTTT
[37 nt withheld, positions 6949-6985]
ACCCTATCTCGGGCTATTCTTTTGATTTATAAGGGATTTTGCCGATTTCGGCCTATTGGTTAAAAAATGA
GCTGATTTAACAAAAATTTAACGCGAATTTTAACAAAATATTAACGTTTACAATTTTATGGTGCACTCTC
AGTACAATCTGCTCTGATGCCGCATAGTTAAGCCAGCCCCGACACCCGCCAACACCCGCTGACGCGCCCT
GACGGGCTTGTCTGCTCCCGGCATCCGCTTACAGACAAGCTGTGACCGTCTCCGGGAGCTGCATGTGTCA
GAGGTTTTCACCGTCATCACCGAAACGCGCGAGACGAAAGGGCCTCGTGATACGCCTATTTTTATAGGTT
AATGTCATGATAATAATGGTTTCTTAGACGTCAGGTGGCACTTTTCGGGGAAATGTGCGCGGAACCCCTA
TTTGTTTATTTTTCTAAATACATTCAAATATGTATCCGCTCATGAGACAATAACCCTGATAAATGCTTCA
ATAATATTGAAAAAGGAAGAGTATGAGTATTCAACATTTCCGTGTCGCCCTTATTCCCTTTTTTGCGGCA
TTTTGCCTTCCTGTTTTTGCTCACCCAGAAACGCTGGTGAAAGTAAAAGATGCTGAAGATCAGTTGGGTG
CACGAGTGGGTTACATCGAACTGGATCTCAACAGCGGTAAGATCCTTGAGAGTTTTCGCCCCGAAGAACG
TTTTCCAATGATGAGCACTTTTAAAGTTCTGCTATGTGGCGCGGTATTATCCCGTATTGACGCCGGGCAA
GAGCAACTCGGTCGCCGCATACACTATTCTCAGAATGACTTGGTTGAGTACTCACCAGTCACAGAAAAGC
ATCTTACGGATGGCATGACAGTAAGAGAATTATGCAGTGCTGCCATAACCATGAGTGATAACACTGCGGC
CAACTTACTTCTGACAACGATCGGAGGACCGAAGGAGCTAACCGCTTTTTTGCACAACATGGGGGATCAT
GTAACTCGCCTTGATCGTTGGGAACCGGAGCTGAATGAAGCCATACCAAACGACGAGCGTGACACCACGA
TGCCTGTAGCAATGGCAACAACGTTGCGCAAACTATTAACTGGCGAACTACTTACTCTAGCTTCCCGGCA
ACAATTAATAGACTGGATGGAGGCGGATAAAGTTGCAGGACCACTTCTGCGCTCGGCCCTTCCGGCTGGC
TGGTTTATTGCTGATAAATCTGGAGCCGGTGAGCGTGGAAGCCGCGGTATCATTGCAGCACTGGGGCCAG
ATGGTAAGCCCTCCCGTATCGTAGTTATCTACACGACGGGGAGTCAGGCAACTATGGATGAACGAAATAG
ACAGATCGCTGAGATAGGTGCCTCACTGATTAAGCATTGGTAACTGTCAGACCAAGTTTACTCATATATA
CTTTAGATTGATTTAAAACTTCATTTTTAATTTAAAAGGATCTAGGTGAAGATCCTTTTTGATAATCTCA
TGACCAAAATCCCTTAACGTGAGTTTTCGTTCCACTGAGCGTCAGACCCCGTAGAAAAGATCAAAGGATC
TTCTTGAGATCCTTTTTTTCTGCGCGTAATCTGCTGCTTGCAAACAAAAAAACCACCGCTACCAGCGGTG
GTTTGTTTGCCGGATCAAGAGCTACCAACTCTTTTTCCGAAGGTAACTGGCTTCAGCAGAGCGCAGATAC
CAAATACTGTCCTTCTAGTGTAGCCGTAGTTAGGCCACCACTTCAAGAACTCTGTAGCACCGCCTACATA
CCTCGCTCTGCTAATCCTGTTACCAGTGGCTGCTGCCAGTGGCGATAAGTCGTGTCTTACCGGGTTGGAC
TCAAGACGATAGTTACCGGATAAGGCGCAGCGGTCGGGCTGAACGGGGGGTTCGTGCACACAGCCCAGCT
TGGAGCGAACGACCTACACCGAACTGAGATACCTACAGCGTGAGCTATGAGAAAGCGCCACGCTTCCCGA
AGGGAGAAAGGCGGACAGGTATCCGGTAAGCGGCAGGGTCGGAACAGGAGAGCGCACGAGGGAGCTTCCA
GGGGGAAACGCCTGGTATCTTTATAGTCCTGTCGGGTTTCGCCACCTCTGACTTGAGCGTCGATTTTTGT
GATGCTCGTCAGGGGGGCGGAGCCTATGGAAAAACGCCAGCAACGCGGCCTTTTTACGGTTCCTGGCCTT
TTGCTGGCCTTTTGCTCACATGT
