Features (pLannotate 1.2.2; 20 found; start..end, strand, type, name):
    128..355     +  intron         hybrid intron: hybrid between chicken β-actin (CBA) and minute virus of mice (MMV) introns (Gray et al., 2011)
    493..2094    +  CDS            Cas9(N): N-terminal portion of Streptococcus pyogenes Cas9 (Zetsche et al., 2015)
   2095..4593    +  CDS            Cas9(C): C-terminal portion of Streptococcus pyogenes Cas9 (Zetsche et al., 2015)
   4594..4641    +  CDS            nucleoplasmin NLS: bipartite nuclear localization signal from nucleoplasmin
   4711..5310    +  CDS            PuroR (fragment): puromycin N-acetyltransferase; pac from Streptomyces; confers resistance to puromycin
   5344..5455    +  polyA_signal   bGH poly(A) signal: bovine growth hormone polyadenylation signal
   5560..5700    +  repeat_region  AAV2 ITR: inverted terminal repeat of adeno-associated virus serotype 2 inverted
   5705..5756    -  misc_feature   bom (fragment): basis of mobility region from pBR322
   5775..6230    +  rep_origin     f1 ori (sequence partly withheld): f1 bacteriophage origin of replication; arrow indicates direction of (+) strand synthesis
   6231..6280    -  misc_feature   bom (fragment): basis of mobility region from pBR322
   6382..6417    -  CDS            rop (fragment): Rop protein, which maintains plasmids at low copy number; rop
   6512..6616    +  promoter       AmpR promoter: bla
   6617..7477    +  CDS            AmpR: β-lactamase; bla; confers resistance to ampicillin, carbenicillin, and related antibiotics
   7648..8236    +  rep_origin     ori: high-copy-number ColE1/pMB1/pBR322/pUC origin of replication
   8298..8538    +  promoter       U6 promoter: RNA polymerase III promoter for human U6 snRNA
   8568..8643    +  misc_RNA       gRNA scaffold: guide RNA scaffold for the Streptococcus pyogenes CRISPR/Cas9 system
   8650..8693    +  misc_RNA       gRNA scaffold (fragment): guide RNA scaffold for the Streptococcus pyogenes CRISPR/Cas9 system
   8740..9025    +  enhancer       CMV enhancer: human cytomegalovirus immediate early enhancer; contains an 18-bp deletion relative to the standard CMV enhancer
   9027..9143    +  promoter       chicken β-actin promoter (fragment): contains a 21-bp deletion relative to the standard chicken β-actin promoter
   9128..127     +  promoter       chicken β-actin promoter (fragment) (across the origin): No description available
>Addgene plasmid #173697 | pX459-dEreg | addgene full sequence | sequence record 340293 | Addgene NGS Result
GGGGCGGGGCGGGGCGAGGCGGAGAGGTGCGGCGGCAGCCAATCAGAGCGGCGCGCTCCGAAAGTTTCCT
TTTATGGCGAGGCGGCGGCGGCGGCGGCCCTATAAAAAGCGAAGCGCGCGGCGGGCGGGAGTCGCTGCGC
GCTGCCTTCGCCCCGTGCCCCGCTCCGCCGCCGCCTCGCGCCGCCCGCCCCGGCTCTGACTGACCGCGTT
ACTCCCACAGGTGAGCGGGCGGGACGGCCCTTCTCCTCCGGGCTGTAATTAGCTGAGCAAGAGGTAAGGG
TTTAAGGGATGGTTGGTTGGTGGGGTATTAATGTTTAATTACCTGGAGCACCTGCCTGAAATCACTTTTT
TTCAGGTTGGACCGGTGCCACCATGGACTATAAGGACCACGACGGAGACTACAAGGATCATGATATTGAT
TACAAAGACGATGACGATAAGATGGCCCCAAAGAAGAAGCGGAAGGTCGGTATCCACGGAGTCCCAGCAG
CCGACAAGAAGTACAGCATCGGCCTGGACATCGGCACCAACTCTGTGGGCTGGGCCGTGATCACCGACGA
GTACAAGGTGCCCAGCAAGAAATTCAAGGTGCTGGGCAACACCGACCGGCACAGCATCAAGAAGAACCTG
ATCGGAGCCCTGCTGTTCGACAGCGGCGAAACAGCCGAGGCCACCCGGCTGAAGAGAACCGCCAGAAGAA
GATACACCAGACGGAAGAACCGGATCTGCTATCTGCAAGAGATCTTCAGCAACGAGATGGCCAAGGTGGA
CGACAGCTTCTTCCACAGACTGGAAGAGTCCTTCCTGGTGGAAGAGGATAAGAAGCACGAGCGGCACCCC
ATCTTCGGCAACATCGTGGACGAGGTGGCCTACCACGAGAAGTACCCCACCATCTACCACCTGAGAAAGA
AACTGGTGGACAGCACCGACAAGGCCGACCTGCGGCTGATCTATCTGGCCCTGGCCCACATGATCAAGTT
CCGGGGCCACTTCCTGATCGAGGGCGACCTGAACCCCGACAACAGCGACGTGGACAAGCTGTTCATCCAG
CTGGTGCAGACCTACAACCAGCTGTTCGAGGAAAACCCCATCAACGCCAGCGGCGTGGACGCCAAGGCCA
TCCTGTCTGCCAGACTGAGCAAGAGCAGACGGCTGGAAAATCTGATCGCCCAGCTGCCCGGCGAGAAGAA
GAATGGCCTGTTCGGAAACCTGATTGCCCTGAGCCTGGGCCTGACCCCCAACTTCAAGAGCAACTTCGAC
CTGGCCGAGGATGCCAAACTGCAGCTGAGCAAGGACACCTACGACGACGACCTGGACAACCTGCTGGCCC
AGATCGGCGACCAGTACGCCGACCTGTTTCTGGCCGCCAAGAACCTGTCCGACGCCATCCTGCTGAGCGA
CATCCTGAGAGTGAACACCGAGATCACCAAGGCCCCCCTGAGCGCCTCTATGATCAAGAGATACGACGAG
CACCACCAGGACCTGACCCTGCTGAAAGCTCTCGTGCGGCAGCAGCTGCCTGAGAAGTACAAAGAGATTT
TCTTCGACCAGAGCAAGAACGGCTACGCCGGCTACATTGACGGCGGAGCCAGCCAGGAAGAGTTCTACAA
GTTCATCAAGCCCATCCTGGAAAAGATGGACGGCACCGAGGAACTGCTCGTGAAGCTGAACAGAGAGGAC
CTGCTGCGGAAGCAGCGGACCTTCGACAACGGCAGCATCCCCCACCAGATCCACCTGGGAGAGCTGCACG
CCATTCTGCGGCGGCAGGAAGATTTTTACCCATTCCTGAAGGACAACCGGGAAAAGATCGAGAAGATCCT
GACCTTCCGCATCCCCTACTACGTGGGCCCTCTGGCCAGGGGAAACAGCAGATTCGCCTGGATGACCAGA
AAGAGCGAGGAAACCATCACCCCCTGGAACTTCGAGGAAGTGGTGGACAAGGGCGCTTCCGCCCAGAGCT
TCATCGAGCGGATGACCAACTTCGATAAGAACCTGCCCAACGAGAAGGTGCTGCCCAAGCACAGCCTGCT
GTACGAGTACTTCACCGTGTATAACGAGCTGACCAAAGTGAAATACGTGACCGAGGGAATGAGAAAGCCC
GCCTTCCTGAGCGGCGAGCAGAAAAAGGCCATCGTGGACCTGCTGTTCAAGACCAACCGGAAAGTGACCG
TGAAGCAGCTGAAAGAGGACTACTTCAAGAAAATCGAGTGCTTCGACTCCGTGGAAATCTCCGGCGTGGA
AGATCGGTTCAACGCCTCCCTGGGCACATACCACGATCTGCTGAAAATTATCAAGGACAAGGACTTCCTG
GACAATGAGGAAAACGAGGACATTCTGGAAGATATCGTGCTGACCCTGACACTGTTTGAGGACAGAGAGA
TGATCGAGGAACGGCTGAAAACCTATGCCCACCTGTTCGACGACAAAGTGATGAAGCAGCTGAAGCGGCG
GAGATACACCGGCTGGGGCAGGCTGAGCCGGAAGCTGATCAACGGCATCCGGGACAAGCAGTCCGGCAAG
ACAATCCTGGATTTCCTGAAGTCCGACGGCTTCGCCAACAGAAACTTCATGCAGCTGATCCACGACGACA
GCCTGACCTTTAAAGAGGACATCCAGAAAGCCCAGGTGTCCGGCCAGGGCGATAGCCTGCACGAGCACAT
TGCCAATCTGGCCGGCAGCCCCGCCATTAAGAAGGGCATCCTGCAGACAGTGAAGGTGGTGGACGAGCTC
GTGAAAGTGATGGGCCGGCACAAGCCCGAGAACATCGTGATCGAAATGGCCAGAGAGAACCAGACCACCC
AGAAGGGACAGAAGAACAGCCGCGAGAGAATGAAGCGGATCGAAGAGGGCATCAAAGAGCTGGGCAGCCA
GATCCTGAAAGAACACCCCGTGGAAAACACCCAGCTGCAGAACGAGAAGCTGTACCTGTACTACCTGCAG
AATGGGCGGGATATGTACGTGGACCAGGAACTGGACATCAACCGGCTGTCCGACTACGATGTGGACCATA
TCGTGCCTCAGAGCTTTCTGAAGGACGACTCCATCGACAACAAGGTGCTGACCAGAAGCGACAAGAACCG
GGGCAAGAGCGACAACGTGCCCTCCGAAGAGGTCGTGAAGAAGATGAAGAACTACTGGCGGCAGCTGCTG
AACGCCAAGCTGATTACCCAGAGAAAGTTCGACAATCTGACCAAGGCCGAGAGAGGCGGCCTGAGCGAAC
TGGATAAGGCCGGCTTCATCAAGAGACAGCTGGTGGAAACCCGGCAGATCACAAAGCACGTGGCACAGAT
CCTGGACTCCCGGATGAACACTAAGTACGACGAGAATGACAAGCTGATCCGGGAAGTGAAAGTGATCACC
CTGAAGTCCAAGCTGGTGTCCGATTTCCGGAAGGATTTCCAGTTTTACAAAGTGCGCGAGATCAACAACT
ACCACCACGCCCACGACGCCTACCTGAACGCCGTCGTGGGAACCGCCCTGATCAAAAAGTACCCTAAGCT
GGAAAGCGAGTTCGTGTACGGCGACTACAAGGTGTACGACGTGCGGAAGATGATCGCCAAGAGCGAGCAG
GAAATCGGCAAGGCTACCGCCAAGTACTTCTTCTACAGCAACATCATGAACTTTTTCAAGACCGAGATTA
CCCTGGCCAACGGCGAGATCCGGAAGCGGCCTCTGATCGAGACAAACGGCGAAACCGGGGAGATCGTGTG
GGATAAGGGCCGGGATTTTGCCACCGTGCGGAAAGTGCTGAGCATGCCCCAAGTGAATATCGTGAAAAAG
ACCGAGGTGCAGACAGGCGGCTTCAGCAAAGAGTCTATCCTGCCCAAGAGGAACAGCGATAAGCTGATCG
CCAGAAAGAAGGACTGGGACCCTAAGAAGTACGGCGGCTTCGACAGCCCCACCGTGGCCTATTCTGTGCT
GGTGGTGGCCAAAGTGGAAAAGGGCAAGTCCAAGAAACTGAAGAGTGTGAAAGAGCTGCTGGGGATCACC
ATCATGGAAAGAAGCAGCTTCGAGAAGAATCCCATCGACTTTCTGGAAGCCAAGGGCTACAAAGAAGTGA
AAAAGGACCTGATCATCAAGCTGCCTAAGTACTCCCTGTTCGAGCTGGAAAACGGCCGGAAGAGAATGCT
GGCCTCTGCCGGCGAACTGCAGAAGGGAAACGAACTGGCCCTGCCCTCCAAATATGTGAACTTCCTGTAC
CTGGCCAGCCACTATGAGAAGCTGAAGGGCTCCCCCGAGGATAATGAGCAGAAACAGCTGTTTGTGGAAC
AGCACAAGCACTACCTGGACGAGATCATCGAGCAGATCAGCGAGTTCTCCAAGAGAGTGATCCTGGCCGA
CGCTAATCTGGACAAAGTGCTGTCCGCCTACAACAAGCACCGGGATAAGCCCATCAGAGAGCAGGCCGAG
AATATCATCCACCTGTTTACCCTGACCAATCTGGGAGCCCCTGCCGCCTTCAAGTACTTTGACACCACCA
TCGACCGGAAGAGGTACACCAGCACCAAAGAGGTGCTGGACGCCACCCTGATCCACCAGAGCATCACCGG
CCTGTACGAGACACGGATCGACCTGTCTCAGCTGGGAGGCGACAAAAGGCCGGCGGCCACGAAAAAGGCC
GGCCAGGCAAAAAAGAAAAAGGAATTCGGCAGTGGAGAGGGCAGAGGAAGTCTGCTAACATGCGGTGACG
TCGAGGAGAATCCTGGCCCAATGACCGAGTACAAGCCCACGGTGCGCCTCGCCACCCGCGACGACGTCCC
CAGGGCCGTACGCACCCTCGCCGCCGCGTTCGCCGACTACCCCGCCACGCGCCACACCGTCGATCCGGAC
CGCCACATCGAGCGGGTCACCGAGCTGCAAGAACTCTTCCTCACGCGCGTCGGGCTCGACATCGGCAAGG
TGTGGGTCGCGGACGACGGCGCCGCGGTGGCGGTCTGGACCACGCCGGAGAGCGTCGAAGCGGGGGCGGT
GTTCGCCGAGATCGGCCCGCGCATGGCCGAGTTGAGCGGTTCCCGGCTGGCCGCGCAGCAACAGATGGAA
GGCCTCCTGGCGCCGCACCGGCCCAAGGAGCCCGCGTGGTTCCTGGCCACCGTCGGCGTCTCGCCCGACC
ACCAGGGCAAGGGTCTGGGCAGCGCCGTCGTGCTCCCCGGAGTGGAGGCGGCCGAGCGCGCCGGGGTGCC
CGCCTTCCTGGAGACCTCCGCGCCCCACAACCTCCCCTTCTACGAGCGGCTCGGCTTCACCGTCACCGCC
GACGTCGAGGTGCCCGAAGGACCGCGCACCTGGTGCATGACCCGCAAGCCCGGTGCCTGAGAATTCTAAC
TAGAGCTCGCTGATCAGCCTCGACTGTGCCTTCTAGTTGCCAGCCATCTGTTGTTTGCCCCTCCCCCGTG
CCTTCCTTGACCCTGGAAGGTGCCACTCCCACTGTCCTTTCCTAATAAAATGAGGAAATTGCATCGCATT
GTCTGAGTAGGTGTCATTCTATTCTGGGGGGTGGGGTGGGGCAGGACAGCAAGGGGGAGGATTGGGAAGA
GAATAGCAGGCATGCTGGGGAGCGGCCGCAGGAACCCCTAGTGATGGAGTTGGCCACTCCCTCTCTGCGC
GCTCGCTCGCTCACTGAGGCCGGGCGACCAAAGGTCGCCCGACGCCCGGGCTTTGCCCGGGCGGCCTCAG
TGAGCGAGCGAGCGCGCAGCTGCCTGCAGGGGCGCCTGATGCGGTATTTTCTCCTTACGCATCTGTGCGG
TATTTCACACCGCATA
[95 nt withheld, positions 5757-5851]
T
[46 nt withheld, positions 5853-5898]
C
[141 nt withheld, positions 5900-6040]
CCTTTGACGTTGGAGTCCACGTTCTTT
[37 nt withheld, positions 6068-6104]
ACTCTATCTCGGGCTATTCTTTTGATTTATAAGGGATTTTGCCGATTTCGGTCTATTGGTTAAAAAATGA
GCTGATTTAACAAAAATTTAACGCGAATTTTAACAAAATATTAACGTTTACAATTTTATGGTGCACTCTC
AGTACAATCTGCTCTGATGCCGCATAGTTAAGCCAGCCCCGACACCCGCCAACACCCGCTGACGCGCCCT
GACGGGCTTGTCTGCTCCCGGCATCCGCTTACAGACAAGCTGTGACCGTCTCCGGGAGCTGCATGTGTCA
GAGGTTTTCACCGTCATCACCGAAACGCGCGAGACGAAAGGGCCTCGTGATACGCCTATTTTTATAGGTT
AATGTCATGATAATAATGGTTTCTTAGACGTCAGGTGGCACTTTTCGGGGAAATGTGCGCGGAACCCCTA
TTTGTTTATTTTTCTAAATACATTCAAATATGTATCCGCTCATGAGACAATAACCCTGATAAATGCTTCA
ATAATATTGAAAAAGGAAGAGTATGAGTATTCAACATTTCCGTGTCGCCCTTATTCCCTTTTTTGCGGCA
TTTTGCCTTCCTGTTTTTGCTCACCCAGAAACGCTGGTGAAAGTAAAAGATGCTGAAGATCAGTTGGGTG
CACGAGTGGGTTACATCGAACTGGATCTCAACAGCGGTAAGATCCTTGAGAGTTTTCGCCCCGAAGAACG
TTTTCCAATGATGAGCACTTTTAAAGTTCTGCTATGTGGCGCGGTATTATCCCGTATTGACGCCGGGCAA
GAGCAACTCGGTCGCCGCATACACTATTCTCAGAATGACTTGGTTGAGTACTCACCAGTCACAGAAAAGC
ATCTTACGGATGGCATGACAGTAAGAGAATTATGCAGTGCTGCCATAACCATGAGTGATAACACTGCGGC
CAACTTACTTCTGACAACGATCGGAGGACCGAAGGAGCTAACCGCTTTTTTGCACAACATGGGGGATCAT
GTAACTCGCCTTGATCGTTGGGAACCGGAGCTGAATGAAGCCATACCAAACGACGAGCGTGACACCACGA
TGCCTGTAGCAATGGCAACAACGTTGCGCAAACTATTAACTGGCGAACTACTTACTCTAGCTTCCCGGCA
ACAATTAATAGACTGGATGGAGGCGGATAAAGTTGCAGGACCACTTCTGCGCTCGGCCCTTCCGGCTGGC
TGGTTTATTGCTGATAAATCTGGAGCCGGTGAGCGTGGAAGCCGCGGTATCATTGCAGCACTGGGGCCAG
ATGGTAAGCCCTCCCGTATCGTAGTTATCTACACGACGGGGAGTCAGGCAACTATGGATGAACGAAATAG
ACAGATCGCTGAGATAGGTGCCTCACTGATTAAGCATTGGTAACTGTCAGACCAAGTTTACTCATATATA
CTTTAGATTGATTTAAAACTTCATTTTTAATTTAAAAGGATCTAGGTGAAGATCCTTTTTGATAATCTCA
TGACCAAAATCCCTTAACGTGAGTTTTCGTTCCACTGAGCGTCAGACCCCGTAGAAAAGATCAAAGGATC
TTCTTGAGATCCTTTTTTTCTGCGCGTAATCTGCTGCTTGCAAACAAAAAAACCACCGCTACCAGCGGTG
GTTTGTTTGCCGGATCAAGAGCTACCAACTCTTTTTCCGAAGGTAACTGGCTTCAGCAGAGCGCAGATAC
CAAATACTGTTCTTCTAGTGTAGCCGTAGTTAGGCCACCACTTCAAGAACTCTGTAGCACCGCCTACATA
CCTCGCTCTGCTAATCCTGTTACCAGTGGCTGCTGCCAGTGGCGATAAGTCGTGTCTTACCGGGTTGGAC
TCAAGACGATAGTTACCGGATAAGGCGCAGCGGTCGGGCTGAACGGGGGGTTCGTGCACACAGCCCAGCT
TGGAGCGAACGACCTACACCGAACTGAGATACCTACAGCGTGAGCTATGAGAAAGCGCCACGCTTCCCGA
AGGGAGAAAGGCGGACAGGTATCCGGTAAGCGGCAGGGTCGGAACAGGAGAGCGCACGAGGGAGCTTCCA
GGGGGAAACGCCTGGTATCTTTATAGTCCTGTCGGGTTTCGCCACCTCTGACTTGAGCGTCGATTTTTGT
GATGCTCGTCAGGGGGGCGGAGCCTATGGAAAAACGCCAGCAACGCGGCCTTTTTACGGTTCCTGGCCTT
TTGCTGGCCTTTTGCTCACATGTGAGGGCCTATTTCCCATGATTCCTTCATATTTGCATATACGATACAA
GGCTGTTAGAGAGATAATTGGAATTAATTTGACTGTAAACACAAAGATATTAGTACAAAATACGTGACGT
AGAAAGTAATAATTTCTTGGGTAGTTTGCAGTTTTAAAATTATGTTTTAAAATGGACTATCATATGCTTA
CCGTAACTTGAAAGTATTTCGATTTCTTGGCTTTATATATCTTGTGGAAAGGACGAAACACCGGATAGAA
GACAACCCACGTGGTTTTAGAGCTAGAAATAGCAAGTTAAAATAAGGCTAGTCCGTTATCAACTTGAAAA
AGTGGCACCGAGTCGGTGCTTTTTTGTTTTAGAGCTAGAAATAGCAAGTTAAAATAAGGCTAGTCCGTTT
TTAGCGCGTGCGCCAATTCTGCAGACAAATGGCTCTAGAGGTACCCGTTACATAACTTACGGTAAATGGC
CCGCCTGGCTGACCGCCCAACGACCCCCGCCCATTGACGTCAATAGTAACGCCAATAGGGACTTTCCATT
GACGTCAATGGGTGGAGTATTTACGGTAAACTGCCCACTTGGCAGTACATCAAGTGTATCATATGCCAAG
TACGCCCCCTATTGACGTCAATGACGGTAAATGGCCCGCCTGGCATTGTGCCCAGTACATGACCTTATGG
GACTTTCCTACTTGGCAGTACATCTACGTATTAGTCATCGCTATTACCATGGTCGAGGTGAGCCCCACGT
TCTGCTTCACTCTCCCCATCTCCCCCCCCTCCCCACCCCCAATTTTGTATTTATTTATTTTTTAATTATT
TTGTGCAGCGATGGGGGCGGGGGGGGGGG
